>Addgene plasmid #13250 | pRV.GFP FOXP3 | addgene full sequence | sequence record 223088 | Addgene NGS Result
GTACGAGCCATAGATAAAATAAAAGATTTTATTTAGTCTCCAGAAAAAGGGGGGAATGAAAGACCCCACC
TGTAGGTTTGGCAAGCTAGCTTAAGTAACGCCATTTTGCAAGGCATGGAAAATACATAACTGAGAATAGA
GAAGTTCAGATCAAGGTTAGGAACAGAGAGACAGCAGAATATGGGCCAAACAGGATATCTGTGGTAAGCA
GTTCCTGCCCCGGCTCAGGGCCAAGAACAGATGGTCCCCAGATGCGGTCCCGCCCTCAGCAGTTTCTAGA
GAACCATCAGATGTTTCCAGGGTGCCCCAAGGACCTGAAATGACCCTGTGCCTTATTTGAACTAACCAAT
CAGTTCGCTTCTCGCTTCTGTTCGCGCGCTTCTGCTCCCCGAGCTCAATAAAAGAGCCCACAACCCCTCA
CTCGGCGCGCCAGTCCTCCGATAGACTGCGTCGCCCGGGTACCCGTATTCCCAATAAAGCCTCTTGCTGT
TTGCATCCGAATCGTGGACTCGCTGATCCTTGGGAGGGTCTCCTCAGATTGATTGACTGCCCACCTCGGG
GGTCTTTCATTTGGAGGTTCCACCGAGATTTGGAGACCCCTGCCCAGGGACCACCGACCCCCCCGCCGGG
AGGTAAGCTGGCCAGCGGTCGTTTCGTGTCTGTCTCTGTCTTTGTGCGTGTTTGTGCCGGCATCTAATGT
TTGCGCCTGCGTCTGTACTAGTTAGCTAACTAGCTCTGTATCTGGCGGACCCGTGGTGGAACTGACGAGT
TCTGAACACCCGGCCGCAACCCTGGGAGACGTCCCAGGGACTTTGGGGGCCGTTTTTGTGGCCCGACCTG
AGGAAGGGAGTCGATGTGGAATCCGACCCCGTCAGGATATGTGGTTCTGGTAGGAGACGAGAACCTAAAA
CAGTTCCCGCCTCCGTCTGAATTTTTGCTTTCGGTTTGGAACCGAAGCCGCGCGTCTTGTCTGCTGCAGC
GCTGCAGCATCGTTCTGTGTTGTCTCTGTCTGACTGTGTTTCTGTATTTGTCTGAAAATTAGGGCCAGAC
TGTTACCACTCCCTTAAGTTTGACCTTAGGTCACTGGAAAGATGTCGAGCGGATCGCTCACAACCAGTCG
GTAGATGTCAAGAAGAGACGTTGGGTTACCTTCTGCTCTGCAGAATGGCCAACCTTTAACGTCGGATGGC
CGCGAGACGGCACCTTTAACCGAGACCTCATCACCCAGGTTAAGATCAAGGTCTTTTCACCTGGCCCGCA
TGGACACCCAGACCAGGTCCCCTACATCGTGACCTGGGAAGCCTTGGCTTTTGACCCCCCTCCCTGGGTC
AAGCCCTTTGTACACCCTAAGCCTCCGCCTCCTCTTCCTCCATCCGCCCCGTCTCTCCCCCTTGAACCTC
CTCGTTCGACCCCGCCTCGATCCTCCCTTTATCCAGCCCTCACTCCTTCTCTAGGCGCCGGAATTAGATC
TCTCGAGGTCATCACAAGTTTGTACAAAAAAGCAGGCTTCGAAGGAGATAGAACCGGTGGCGGCCGCCAT
GGAGCAGAAACTCATCTCTGAAGAGGATCTGAGCCCGGGCGGATCCCCCGGGCTGCAGGAATTCGGCTCC
TGGGACAAGGACCCGATGCCCAACCCCAGGCCTGGCAAGCCCTCGGCCCCTTCCTTGGCCCTTGGCCCAT
CCCCAGGAGCCTCGCCCAGCTGGAGGGCTGCACCCAAAGCCTCAGACCTGCTGGGGGCCCGGGGCCCAGG
GGGAACCTTCCAGGGCCGAGATCTTCGAGGCGGGGCCCATGCCTCCTCTTCTTCCTTGAACCCCATGCCA
CCATCGCAGCTGCAGCTGCCCACACTGCCCCTAGTCATGGTGGCACCCTCCGGGGCACGGCTGGGCCCCT
TGCCCCACTTACAGGCACTCCTCCAGGACAGGCCACATTTCATGCACCAGCTCTCAACGGTGGATGCCCA
CGCCCGGACCCCTGTGCTGCAGGTGCACCCCCTGGAGAGCCCAGCCATGATCAGCCTCACACCACCCACC
ACCGCCACTGGGGTCTTCTCCCTCAAGGCCCGGCCTGGCCTCCCACCTGGGATCAACGTGGCCAGCCTGG
AATGGGTGTCCAGGGAGCCGGCACTGCTCTGCACCTTCCCAAATCCCAGTGCACCCAGGAAGGACAGCAC
CCTTTCGGCTGTGCCCCAGAGCTCCTACCCACTGCTGGCAAATGGTGTCTGCAAGTGGCCCGGATGTGAG
AAGGTCTTCGAAGAGCCAGAGGACTTCCTCAAGCACTGCCAGGCGGACCATCTTCTGGATGAGAAGGGCA
GGGCACAATGTCTCCTCCAGAGAGAGATGGTACAGTCTCTGGAGCAGCAGCTGGTGCTGGAGAAGGAGAA
GCTGAGTGCCATGCAGGCCCACCTGGCTGGGAAAATGGCACTGACCAAGGCTTCATCTGTGGCATCATCC
GACAAGGGCTCCTGCTGCATCGTAGCTGCTGGCAGCCAAGGCCCTGTCGTCCCAGCCTGGTCTGGCCCCC
GGGAGGCCCCTGACAGCCTGTTTGCTGTCCGGAGGCACCTGTGGGGTAGCCATGGAAACAGCACATTCCC
AGAGTTCCTCCACAACATGGACTACTTCAAGTTCCACAACATGCGACCCCCTTTCACCTACGCCACGCTC
ATCCGCTGGGCCATCCTGGAGGCTCCAGAGAAGCAGCGGACACTCAATGAGATCTACCACTGGTTCACAC
GCATGTTTGCCTTCTTCAGAAACCATCCTGCCACCTGGAAGAACGCCATCCGCCACAACCTGAGTCTGCA
CAAGTGCTTTGTGCGGGTGGAGAGCGAGAAGGGGGCTGTGTGGACCGTGGATGAGCTGGAGTTCCGCAAG
AAACGGAGCCAGAGGCCCAGCAGGTGTTCCAACCCTACACCTGGCCCCTGACCTCAAGATCAAGGAAAGG
AGGATGGACGAACAGGGGCCAAACTGGTGGGAGGCAGAGGTGGTGGGGGCAGGGATGATAGGCCCTGGAT
GTGCCCACAGGGACCAAGAAGTGAGGTTTCCACTGTCTTAAGCCGAATTCGATATCAAGCTTATCGATAC
CGTCGACCTCGAGATATCTAGACCCAGCTTTCTTGTACAAAGTGGTGATGACGGTATCGATAAGCTTGAT
ATCGAATTCCGCCCCCCCCCCTAACGTTACTGGCCGAAGCCGCTTGGAATAAGGCCGGTGTGCGTTTGTC
TATATGTTATTTTCCACCATATTGCCGTCTTTTGGCAATGTGAGGGCCCGGAAACCTGGCCCTGTCTTCT
TGACGAGCATTCCTAGGGGTCTTTCCCCTCTCGCCAAAGGAATGCAAGGTCTGTTGAATGTCGTGAAGGA
AGCAGTTCCTCTGGAAGCTTCTTGAAGACAAACAACGTCTGTAGCGACCCTTTGCAGGCAGCGGAACCCC
CCACCTGGCGACAGGTGCCTCTGCGGCCAAAAGCCACGTGTATAAGATACACCTGCAAAGGCGGCACAAC
CCCAGTGCCACGTTGTGAGTTGGATAGTTGTGGAAAGAGTCAAATGGCTCTCCTCAAGCGTATTCAACAA
GGGGCTGAAGGATGCCCAGAAGGTACCCCATTGTATGGGATCTGATCTGGGGCCTCGGTGCACATGCTTT
ACATGTGTTTAGTCGAGGTTAAAAAAACGTCTAGGCCCCCCGAACCACGGGGACGTGGTTTTCCTTTGAA
AAACACGATGATAATATGGCCACAACCATGGTGAGCAAGGGCGAGGAGCTGTTCACCGGGGTGGTGCCCA
TCCTGGTCGAGCTGGACGGCGACGTAAACGGCCACAAGTTCAGCGTGTCTGGCGAGGGCGAGGGCGATGC
CACCTACGGCAAGCTGACCCTGAAGTTCATCTGCACCACCGGCAAGCTGCCCGTGCCCTGGCCCACCCTC
GTGACCACCCTGACCTACGGCGTGCAGTGCTTCAGCCGCTACCCCGACCACATGAAGCAGCACGACTTCT
TCAAGTCCGCCATGCCCGAAGGCTACGTCCAGGAGCGCACCATCTTCTTCAAGGACGACGGCAACTACAA
GACCCGCGCCGAGGTGAAGTTCGAGGGCGACACCCTGGTGAACCGCATCGAGCTGAAGGGCATCGACTTC
AAGGAGGACGGCAACATCCTGGGGCACAAGCTGGAGTACAACTACAACAGCCACAACGTCTATATCATGG
CCGACAAGCAGAAGAACGGCATCAAGGCGAACTTCAAGATCCGCCACAACATCGAGGACGGCAGCGTGCA
GCTCGCCGACCACTACCAGCAGAACACCCCCATCGGCGACGGCCCCGTGCTGCTGCCCGACAACCACTAC
CTGAGCACCCAGTCCGCCCTGAGCAAAGACCCCAACGAGAAGCGCGATCACATGGTCCTGCTGGAGTTCG
TGACCGCCGCCGGGATCACTCTCGGCATGGACGAGCTGTACAAGTAATGAGATAAAATAAAAGATTTTAT
TTAGTCTCCAGAAAAAGGGGGGAATGAAAGACCCCACCTGTAGGTTTGGCAAGCTAGCTTAAGTAACGCC
ATTTTGCAAGGCATGGAAAATACATAACTGAGAATAGAGAAGTTCAGATCAAGGTTAGGAACAGAGAGAC
AGCAGAATATGGGCCAAACAGGATATCTGTGGTAAGCAGTTCCTGCCCCGGCTCAGGGCCAAGAACAGAT
GGTCCCCAGATGCGGTCCCGCCCTCAGCAGTTTCTAGAGAACCATCAGATGTTTCCAGGGTGCCCCAAGG
ACCTGAAATGACCCTGTGCCTTATTTGAACTAACCAATCAGTTCGCTTCTCGCTTCTGTTCGCGCGCTTC
TGCTCCCCGAGCTCAATAAAAGAGCCCACAACCCCTCACTCGGCGCGCCAGTCCTCCGATAGACTGCGTC
GCCCGGGTACCCGTATTCCCAATAAAGCCTCTTGCTGTTTGCATCCGACTTGTGGTCTCGCTGTTCCTTG
GGAGGGTCTCCTCTGAGTGATTGACTACCCGTCAGCGGGGGTCTTTCATGGGTAACAGTTTCTTGAAGTT
GGAGAACAACATTCTGAGGGTAGGAGTCGAATATTAAGTAATCCTGACTCAATTAGCCACTGTTTTGAAT
CCACATACTCCAATACTCCTGAAATAGTTCATTATGGACAGCGCAGAAAGAGCTGGGGAGAATTGTGAAA
TTGTTATCCGCTCACAATTCCACACAACATACGAGCCGGAAGCATAAAGTGTAAAGCCTGGGGTGCCTAA
TGAGTGAGCTAACTCACATTAATTGCGTTGCGCTCACTGCCCGCTTTCCAGTCGGGAAACCTGTCGTGCC
AGCTGCATTAATGAATCGGCCAACGCGCGGGGAGAGGCGGTTTGCGTATTGGGCGCTCTTCCGCTTCCTC
GCTCACTGACTCGCTGCGCTCGGTCGTTCGGCTGCGGCGAGCGGTATCAGCTCACTCAAAGGCGGTAATA
CGGTTATCCACAGAATCAGGGGATAACGCAGGAAAGAACATGTGAGCAAAAGGCCAGCAAAAGGCCAGGA
ACCGTAAAAAGGCCGCGTTGCTGGCGTTTTTCCATAGGCTCCGCCCCCCTGACGAGCATCACAAAAATCG
ACGCTCAAGTCAGAGGTGGCGAAACCCGACAGGACTATAAAGATACCAGGCGTTTCCCCCTGGAAGCTCC
CTCGTGCGCTCTCCTGTTCCGACCCTGCCGCTTACCGGATACCTGTCCGCCTTTCTCCCTTCGGGAAGCG
TGGCGCTTTCTCATAGCTCACGCTGTAGGTATCTCAGTTCGGTGTAGGTCGTTCGCTCCAAGCTGGGCTG
TGTGCACGAACCCCCCGTTCAGCCCGACCGCTGCGCCTTATCCGGTAACTATCGTCTTGAGTCCAACCCG
GTAAGACACGACTTATCGCCACTGGCAGCAGCCACTGGTAACAGGATTAGCAGAGCGAGGTATGTAGGCG
GTGCTACAGAGTTCTTGAAGTGGTGGCCTAACTACGGCTACACTAGAAGAACAGTATTTGGTATCTGCGC
TCTGCTGAAGCCAGTTACCTTCGGAAAAAGAGTTGGTAGCTCTTGATCCGGCAAACAAACCACCGCTGGT
AGCGGTGGTTTTTTTGTTTGCAAGCAGCAGATTACGCGCAGAAAAAAAGGATCTCAAGAAGATCCTTTGA
TCTTTTCTACGGGGTCTGACGCTCAGTGGAACGAAAACTCACGTTAAGGGATTTTGGTCATGAGATTATC
AAAAAGGATCTTCACCTAGATCCTTTTAAATTAAAAATGAAGTTTTAAATCAATCTAAAGTATATATGAG
TAAACTTGGTCTGACAGTTACCAATGCTTAATCAGTGAGGCACCTATCTCAGCGATCTGTCTATTTCGTT
CATCCATAGTTGCCTGACTCCCCGTCGTGTAGATAACTACGATACGGGAGGGCTTACCATCTGGCCCCAG
TGCTGCAATGATACCGCGAGACCCACGCTCACCGGCTCCAGATTTATCAGCAATAAACCAGCCAGCCGGA
AGGGCCGAGCGCAGAAGTGGTCCTGCAACTTTATCCGCCTCCATCCAGTCTATTAATTGTTGCCGGGAAG
CTAGAGTAAGTAGTTCGCCAGTTAATAGTTTGCGCAACGTTGTTGCCATTGCTACAGGCATCGTGGTGTC
ACGCTCGTCGTTTGGTATGGCTTCATTCAGCTCCGGTTCCCAACGATCAAGGCGAGTTACATGATCCCCC
ATGTTGTGCAAAAAAGCGGTTAGCTCCTTCGGTCCTCCGATCGTTGTCAGAAGTAAGTTGGCCGCAGTGT
TATCACTCATGGTTATGGCAGCACTGCATAATTCTCTTACTGTCATGCCATCCGTAAGATGCTTTTCTGT
GACTGGTGAGTACTCAACCAAGTCATTCTGAGAATAGTGTATGCGGCGACCGAGTTGCTCTTGCCCGGCG
TCAATACGGGATAATACCGCGCCACATAGCAGAACTTTAAAAGTGCTCATCATTGGAAAACGTTCTTCGG
GGCGAAAACTCTCAAGGATCTTACCGCTGTTGAGATCCAGTTCGATGTAACCCACTCGTGCACCCAACTG
ATCTTCAGCATCTTTTACTTTCACCAGCGTTTCTGGGTGAGCAAAAACAGGAAGGCAAAATGCCGCAAAA
AAGGGAATAAGGGCGACACGGAAATGTTGAATACTCATACTCTTCCTTTTTCAATATTATTGAAGCATTT
ATCAGGGTTATTGTCTCATGAGCGGATACATATTTGAATGTATTTAGAAAAATAAACAAATAGGGGTTCC
GCGCACATTTCCCCGAAAAGTGCCACCTGACGTCTAAGAAACCATTATTATCATGACATTAACCTATAAA
AATAGGCGTATCACGAGGCCCTTTCGTCTCGCGCGTTTCGGTGATGACGGTGAAAACCTCTGACACATGC
AGCTCCCGGAGACGGTCACAGCTTGTCTGTAAGCGGATGCCGGGAGCAGACAAGCCCGTCAGGGCGCGTC
AGCGGGTGTTGGCGGGTGTCGGGGCTGGCTTAACTATGCGGCATCAGAGCAGATTGTACTGAGAGTGCAC
CATATGCGGTGTGAAATACCGCACAGATGCGTAAGGAGAAAATACCGCATCAGGCGCCATTCGCCATTCA
GGCTGCGCAACTGTTGGGAAGGGCGATCGGTGCGGGCCTCTTCGCTATTACGCCAGCTGGCGAAAGGGGG
ATGTGCTGCAAGGCGATTAAGTTGGGTAACGCCAGGGTTTTCCCAGTCACGACGTTGTAAAACGACGGCG
CAAGGAATGGTGCATGCAAGGAGATGGCGCCCAACAGTCCCCCGGCCACGGGGCCTGCCACCATACCCAC
GCCGAAACAAGCGCTCATGAGCCCGAAGTGGCGAGCCCGATCTTCCCCATCGGTGATGTCGGCGATATAG
GCGCCAGCAACCGCACCTGTGGCGCCGGTGATGCCGGCCACGATGCGTCCGGCGTAGAGGCGATTAGTCC
AATTTGTTAAAGACAGGATATCAGTGGTCCAGGCTCTAGTTTTGACTCAACAATATCACCAGCTGAAGCC
TATAGA
Features (pLannotate 1.2.2; 25 found; start..end, strand, type, name):
     55..571     +  LTR            5' LTR: 5' long terminal repeat from murine embryonic stem cell virus
    635..976     +  misc_feature   MESV Ψ: packaging signal of murine embryonic stem cell virus
   1043..1459    +  CDS            gag (truncated): truncated Moloney murine leukemia virus (MMLV) gag gene lacking the start codon
   1484..1508    +  protein_bind   attB1: mutant version of attB; recombination site for the Gateway® BP reaction BP Clonase™
   1542..1571    +  CDS            3xMyc (fragment): 3 tandem Myc epitope tags
   1581..1605    +  misc_feature   MCS (fragment): pBluescript multiple cloning site
   1626..2918    +  CDS            FOXP3: FOXP3_HUMAN - Also known as IPEX. Experimental evidence at protein level: Swiss-Prot protein existence level 1. Transcriptional regulator which is crucial for the development and inhibitory function of regulatory T-cells (Treg). Plays an essential role in maintaining homeostasis of the immune system by allowing the acquisition of full suppressive function and stability of the Treg lineage, and by directly modulating the expansion and function of conventional T-cells. Can act either as a transcriptional repressor or a transcriptional activator depending on its interactions with other transcript
   3055..3093    +  misc_feature   MCS (fragment): pBluescript multiple cloning site
   3102..3126    -  protein_bind   attB2: mutant version of attB; recombination site for the Gateway® BP reaction BP Clonase™
   3130..3160    -  misc_feature   MCS (fragment): pBluescript multiple cloning site
   3262..3724    +  misc_feature   IRES: internal ribosome entry site (IRES) of the encephalomyocarditis virus (EMCV)
   3738..4457    +  CDS            EGFP: the original enhanced GFP (Yang et al., 1996) mammalian codon-optimized
   4504..5019    +  LTR            3' LTR: 3' long terminal repeat from murine embryonic stem cell virus
   5181..5197    -  protein_bind   lac operator: The lac repressor binds to the lac operator to inhibit transcription in E. coli. This inhibition can be relieved by adding lactose or isopropyl-β-D-thiogalactopyranoside (IPTG). lac repressor encoded by lacI
   5205..5235    -  promoter       lac promoter: promoter for the E. coli lac operon
   5250..5271    -  protein_bind   CAP binding site: CAP binding activates transcription in the presence of cAMP. E. coli catabolite activator protein
   5284..5376    -  CDS            lacI (fragment): lac repressor; lacI; The lac repressor binds to the lac operator to inhibit transcription in E. coli. This inhibition can be relieved by adding lactose or isopropyl-β-D-thiogalactopyranoside (IPTG).
   5559..6147    -  rep_origin     ori: high-copy-number ColE1/pMB1/pBR322/pUC origin of replication
   6318..7178    -  CDS            AmpR: β-lactamase; bla; confers resistance to ampicillin, carbenicillin, and related antibiotics
   7179..7283    -  promoter       AmpR promoter: bla
   7378..7413    +  CDS            rop (fragment): Rop protein, which maintains plasmids at low copy number; rop
   7515..7614    +  misc_feature   bom (fragment): basis of mobility region from pBR322
   7620..7769    -  CDS            lacZα (fragment): LacZα fragment of β-galactosidase; lacZ fragment
   7769..7970    -  CDS            TcR (fragment): tetracycline efflux protein; tet; confers resistance to tetracycline
   7971..13      +  CDS            env (fragment) (across the origin): murine leukemia virus gPr80 envelope polyprotein precursor; env; proteolytically cleaved into gp70SU and p15TM subunits
