[The description below was written by a language model from this plasmid's Addgene catalogue record and pLannotate feature annotations shown in this document.]
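Description:
pRV.GFP FOXP3 is a gammaretroviral mammalian expression vector built on the pRV.GFP backbone and carrying human FOXP3, the transcriptional regulator required for the development and suppressive function of regulatory T cells. The plasmid (about 8.1 kb by full-sequence record) is propagated in E. coli through a high-copy ColE1/pUC-type origin and selected with ampicillin via the β-lactamase gene and its own promoter. Scattered fragments of lacI, lacZα, rop, bom, a tetracycline-resistance gene and env are backbone remnants with no evident function.

The viral cassette is bounded by 5' and 3' long terminal repeats, followed at the 5' end by a Ψ packaging signal and a truncated gag segment lacking its start codon, which together allow the transcript to be packaged into virions when gag, pol and env are supplied in trans. The depositor describes the LTRs as MMLV, whereas the automated annotation matches them to murine embryonic stem cell virus. No separate internal promoter is annotated, so expression appears to be driven from the 5' LTR. The FOXP3 coding sequence sits between attB1 and attB2 sites, which suggests the insert region passed through Gateway recombination at some stage, although the catalogue lists restriction enzyme cloning. An N-terminal Myc epitope lies upstream; the annotation detects only a short fragment matching a 3xMyc element, in keeping with the catalogue's description of a Myc tag. Downstream, an EMCV IRES directs translation of EGFP from the same bicistronic transcript, so green fluorescence marks transduced cells expressing FOXP3. The associated study concerned FOXP3 cooperation with NFAT in regulatory T cell function, and the construct suits retroviral expression of tagged FOXP3 with tracking or sorting of GFP-positive cells.
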