Addgene plasmid #13250: pRV.GFP FOXP3
Depositing lab: Anjana Rao. Depositing organization: Boston Children's Hospital. Publication: FOXP3 controls regulatory T cell function through cooperation with NFAT. Wu Y, Borde M, Heissmeyer V, Feuerer M, Lapan AD, Stroud JC, Bates DL, Guo L, Han A, Ziegler SF, Mathis D, Benoist C, Chen L, Rao A. Cell. 2006 Jul 28. 126(2):375-87. 10.1016/j.cell.2006.05.042 PubMed 16873067.
Backbone
  Vector backbone: pRV.GFP
  Vector type: Mammalian Expression, Retroviral
Growth in bacteria
  Bacterial resistance: Ampicillin, 100 μg/mL
  Growth temperature: 37°C
  Growth strain: DH5alpha
  Copy number: High Copy
Gene/Insert
  Gene/Insert name: FOXP3
  Species: H. sapiens (human)
  Entrez Gene: FOXP3 (a.k.a. AIID, DIETER, IPEX, JM2, PIDX, XPID)
  Tag / fusion protein: Myc (N terminal on insert)
  Cloning method: Restriction Enzyme
  Sequencing primers: 5′ IRES-R
Terms and licenses: Academic/Nonprofit Terms; Industry Terms: Not Available to Industry
Depositor comments: pRV GFP has IRES, EGFP, MMLV LTR.
How to cite: pRV.GFP FOXP3 was a gift from Anjana Rao (Addgene plasmid # 13250 ; http://n2t.net/addgene:13250 ; RRID:Addgene_13250)
